>Addgene plasmid #197386 | pLenti-CMV-PM | addgene full sequence | sequence record 385581 | Addgene NGS Result
GCCCGGGGTTATTAATAGTAATCAATTACGGGGTCATTAGTTCATAGCCCATATATGGAGTTCCGCGTTA
CATAACTTACGGTAAATGGCCCGCCTGGCTGACCGCCCAACGACCCCCGCCCATTGACGTCAATAATGAC
GTATGTTCCCATAGTAACGCCAATAGGGACTTTCCATTGACGTCAATGGGTGGAGTATTTACGGTAAACT
GCCCACTTGGCAGTACATCAAGTGTATCATATGCCAAGTACGCCCCCTATTGACGTCAATGACGGTAAAT
GGCCCGCCTGGCATTATGCCCAGTACATGACCTTATGGGACTTTCCTACTTGGCAGTACATCTACGTATT
AGTCATCGCTATTACCATGGTGATGCGGTTTTGGCAGTACATCAATGGGCGTGGATAGCGGTTTGACTCA
CGGGGATTTCCAAGTCTCCACCCCATTGACGTCAATGGGAGTTTGTTTTGGCACCAAAATCAACGGGACT
TTCCAAAATGTCGTAACAACTCCGCCCCATTGACGCAAATGGGCGGTAGGCGTGTACGGTGGGAGGTCTA
TATAAGCAGAGCTCTCTGGCTAACTGTCGGGATCAACAAGTTTGTACAAAAAAGCAGGCTGGCGCCGGAA
CCAATTCAGTCGACGCCGCCACCATGAACAGTGAGGAGCAGTACTACGCGGCCACACAGCTCTACAAGGA
CCCGTGCGCATTCCAGAGGGGCCCGGTGCCAGAGTTCAGCGCTAACCCCCCTGCGTGCCTGTACATGGGC
CGCCAGCCCCCACCTCCGCCGCCACCCCAGTTTACAAGCTCGCTGGGATCACTGGAGCAGGGAAGTCCTC
CGGACATCTCCCCATACGAAGTGCCCCCGCTCGCCTCCGACGACCCGGCTGGCGCTCACCTCCACCACCA
CCTTCCAGCTCAGCTCGGGCTCGCCCATCCACCTCCCGGACCTTTCCCGTATGGAACCGAGCCTGGGGGC
CTGGAAGAGCCCAACCGCGTCCAGCTCCCTTTCCCGTGGATGAAATCCACCAAAGCTCACGCGTGGAAAG
GCCAGTGGGCAGGAGGTGCTTACACAGCGGAACCCGAGGAAAACAAGAGGACCCGTACTGCCTACACCCG
GGCGCAGCTGCTGGAGCTGGAGAAGGAATTCTTATTTAACAAATACATCTCCCGGCCCCGCCGGGTGGAG
CTGGCAGTGATGTTGAACTTGACCGAGAGACACATCAAAATCTGGTTCCAAAACCGTCGCATGAAGTGGA
AAAAAGAGGAAGATAAGAAACGTAGTAGCGGGACCCCGAGTGGGGGCGGTGGGGGCGAAGAGCCGGAACA
AGATTGTGCGGTGACCTCGGGCGAGGAGCTGCTGGCAGTGCCACCGCTGCCACCTCCCGGAGGTGCCGTG
CCCCCAGGCGTCCCAGCTGCAGTCCGGGAGGGCCTACTGCCTTCGGGCCTTAGCGTGTCGCCACAGCCCT
CCAGCATCGCGCCACTGCGACCGCAGGAACCCCGGGGATCCGAGGGCAGAGGAAGTCTTCTAACATGCGG
TGACGTGGAGGAGAATCCCGGCCCTATCGATATGGCCGCGGAGCTGGCGATGGGCGCAGAGCTGCCCAGC
AGCCCACTGGCCATCGAGTACGTCAACGACTTCGACCTGATGAAGTTCGAGGTGAAGAAGGAGCCGCCCG
AGGCCGAGCGCTTCTGCCACCGCCTGCCGCCCGGCTCGCTGTCCTCGACGCCCCTCAGCACGCCCTGCTC
CTCGGTGCCCTCTTCGCCCAGCTTCTGCGCACCCAGCCCGGGCACAGGCGGCGGCGCGGGCGGCGGGGGC
AGCGCGGCTCAGGCCGGGGGCGCCCCGGGGCCGCCGAGTGGAGGCCCCGGCACTGTCGGGGGCGCCTCAG
GAAAAGCGGTGCTGGAGGATCTGTACTGGATGAGCGGGTACCAGCACCACCTGAACCCCGAGGCGCTCAA
CCTGACGCCGGAGGACGCGGTGGAGGCGCTCATCGGCAGCGGCCACCACGGCGCGCACCACGGCGCGCAT
CACCCGGCGGCTGCTGCGGCCTATGAGGCCTTCCGGGGTCAGAGCTTCGCGGGCGGCGGCGGCGCGGACG
ACATGGGTGCCGGCCACCACCACGGCGCACACCACACTGCCCACCATCATCACTCTGCCCACCATCACCA
TCACCACCATCACCACCACGGAGGCTCTGGCCACCACGGCGGAGGCGCGGGTCACGGCGGAGGCGGCGCA
GGCCACCACGTGCGCTTGGAGGAGCGCTTCTCCGACGACCAGCTGGTATCCATGTCCGTGCGGGAGCTGA
ACCGGCAGCTCCGCGGCTTCAGCAAGGAGGAGGTCATCCGACTGAAACAGAAGCGGCGCACGCTCAAGAA
CCGCGGCTACGCGCAGTCGTGCCGCTTCAAGCGGGTGCAGCAGCGGCACATTCTGGAGAGCGAGAAGTGC
CAGCTCCAGAGCCAGGTGGAGCAGCTGAAGCTGGAGGTGGGGCGTCTGGCCAAGGAGCGGGACCTGTACA
AGGAGAAATACGAGAAGTTGGCGGGCCGGGGCGGCCCCGGGGGCGCGGGCGGGGCCGGCTTCCCTCGGGA
GCCCTCGCCAGCGCAGGCTGGCCCCGGGGCGGCCAAAGGCGCACCCGACTTCTTTCTGTAAGATATCTAG
ACCCAGCTTTCTTGTACAAAGTGGTTGGTAAGCCTATCCCTAACCCTCTCCTCGGTCTCGATTCTACGTA
GTAATGAGCTAGCGCTAACCGGTGGCGCGTTAAGTCGACAATCAACCTCTGGATTACAAAATTTGTGAAA
GATTGACTGGTATTCTTAACTATGTTGCTCCTTTTACGCTATGTGGATACGCTGCTTTAATGCCTTTGTA
TCATGCTATTGCTTCCCGTATGGCTTTCATTTTCTCCTCCTTGTATAAATCCTGGTTGCTGTCTCTTTAT
GAGGAGTTGTGGCCCGTTGTCAGGCAACGTGGCGTGGTGTGCACTGTGTTTGCTGACGCAACCCCCACTG
GTTGGGGCATTGCCACCACCTGTCAGCTCCTTTCCGGGACTTTCGCTTTCCCCCTCCCTATTGCCACGGC
GGAACTCATCGCCGCCTGCCTTGCCCGCTGCTGGACAGGGGCTCGGCTGTTGGGCACTGACAATTCCGTG
GTGTTGTCGGGGAAATCATCGTCCTTTCCTTGGCTGCTCGCCTGTGTTGCCACCTGGATTCTGCGCGGGA
CGTCCTTCTGCTACGTCCCTTCGGCCCTCAATCCAGCGGACCTTCCTTCCCGCGGCCTGCTGCCGGCTCT
GCGGCCTCTTCCGCGTCTTCGCCTTCGCCCTCAGACGAGTCGGATCTCCCTTTGGGCCGCCTCCCCGCGT
CGACTTTAAGACCAATGACTTACAAGGCAGCTGTAGATCTTAGCCACTTTTTAAAAGAAAAGGGGGGACT
GGAAGGGCTAATTCACTCCCAACGAAGACAAGATCTGCTTTTTGCTTGTACTGGGTCTCTCTGGTTAGAC
CAGATCTGAGCCTGGGAGCTCTCTGGCTAACTAGGGAACCCACTGCTTAAGCCTCAATAAAGCTTGCCTT
GAGTGCTTCAAGTAGTGTGTGCCCGTCTGTTGTGTGACTCTGGTAACTAGAGATCCCTCAGACCCTTTTA
GTCAGTGTGGAAAATCTCTAGCAGTACGTATAGTAGTTCATGTCATCTTATTATTCAGTATTTATAACTT
GCAAAGAAATGAATATCAGAGAGTGAGAGGAACTTGTTTATTGCAGCTTATAATGGTTACAAATAAAGCA
ATAGCATCACAAATTTCACAAATAAAGCATTTTTTTCACTGCATTCTAGTTGTGGTTTGTCCAAACTCAT
CAATGTATCTTATCATGTCTGGCTCTAGCTATCCCGCCCCTAACTCCGCCCATCCCGCCCCTAACTCCGC
CCAGTTCCGCCCATTCTCCGCCCCATGGCTGACTAATTTTTTTTATTTATGCAGAGGCCGAGGCCGCCTC
GGCCTCTGAGCTATTCCAGAAGTAGTGAGGAGGCTTTTTTGGAGGCCTAGGGACGTACCCAATTCGCCCT
ATAGTGAGTCGTATTACGCGCGCTCACTGGCCGTCGTTTTACAACGTCGTGACTGGGAAAACCCTGGCGT
TACCCAACTTAATCGCCTTGCAGCACATCCCCCTTTCGCCAGCTGGCGTAATAGCGAAGAGGCCCGCACC
GATCGCCCTTCCCAACAGTTGCGCAGCCTGAATGGCGAATGGG
[124 nt withheld, positions 4244-4367]
C
[91 nt withheld, positions 4369-4459]
A
[49 nt withheld, positions 4461-4509]
CCTTTGACGTTGGAGTCCACGTTCTTT
[37 nt withheld, positions 4537-4573]
ACCCTATCTCGGTCTATTCTTTTGATTTATAAGGGATTTTGCCGATTTCGGCCTATTGGTTAAAAAATGA
GCTGATTTAACAAAAATTTAACGCGAATTTTAACAAAATATTAACGCTTACAATTTAGGTGGCACTTTTC
GGGGAAATGTGCGCGGAACCCCTATTTGTTTATTTTTCTAAATACATTCAAATATGTATCCGCTCATGAG
ACAATAACCCTGATAAATGCTTCAATAATATTGAAAAAGGAAGAGTATGAGTATTCAACATTTCCGTGTC
GCCCTTATTCCCTTTTTTGCGGCATTTTGCCTTCCTGTTTTTGCTCACCCAGAAACGCTGGTGAAAGTAA
AAGATGCTGAAGATCAGTTGGGTGCACGAGTGGGTTACATCGAACTGGATCTCAACAGCGGTAAGATCCT
TGAGAGTTTTCGCCCCGAAGAACGTTTTCCAATGATGAGCACTTTTAAAGTTCTGCTATGTGGCGCGGTA
TTATCCCGTATTGACGCCGGGCAAGAGCAACTCGGTCGCCGCATACACTATTCTCAGAATGACTTGGTTG
AGTACTCACCAGTCACAGAAAAGCATCTTACGGATGGCATGACAGTAAGAGAATTATGCAGTGCTGCCAT
AACCATGAGTGATAACACTGCGGCCAACTTACTTCTGACAACGATCGGAGGACCGAAGGAGCTAACCGCT
TTTTTGCACAACATGGGGGATCATGTAACTCGCCTTGATCGTTGGGAACCGGAGCTGAATGAAGCCATAC
CAAACGACGAGCGTGACACCACGATGCCTGTAGCAATGGCAACAACGTTGCGCAAACTATTAACTGGCGA
ACTACTTACTCTAGCTTCCCGGCAACAATTAATAGACTGGATGGAGGCGGATAAAGTTGCAGGACCACTT
CTGCGCTCGGCCCTTCCGGCTGGCTGGTTTATTGCTGATAAATCTGGAGCCGGTGAGCGTGGGTCTCGCG
GTATCATTGCAGCACTGGGGCCAGATGGTAAGCCCTCCCGTATCGTAGTTATCTACACGACGGGGAGTCA
GGCAACTATGGATGAACGAAATAGACAGATCGCTGAGATAGGTGCCTCACTGATTAAGCATTGGTAACTG
TCAGACCAAGTTTACTCATATATACTTTAGATTGATTTAAAACTTCATTTTTAATTTAAAAGGATCTAGG
TGAAGATCCTTTTTGATAATCTCATGACCAAAATCCCTTAACGTGAGTTTTCGTTCCACTGAGCGTCAGA
CCCCGTAGAAAAGATCAAAGGATCTTCTTGAGATCCTTTTTTTCTGCGCGTAATCTGCTGCTTGCAAACA
AAAAAACCACCGCTACCAGCGGTGGTTTGTTTGCCGGATCAAGAGCTACCAACTCTTTTTCCGAAGGTAA
CTGGCTTCAGCAGAGCGCAGATACCAAATACTGTTCTTCTAGTGTAGCCGTAGTTAGGCCACCACTTCAA
GAACTCTGTAGCACCGCCTACATACCTCGCTCTGCTAATCCTGTTACCAGTGGCTGCTGCCAGTGGCGAT
AAGTCGTGTCTTACCGGGTTGGACTCAAGACGATAGTTACCGGATAAGGCGCAGCGGTCGGGCTGAACGG
GGGGTTCGTGCACACAGCCCAGCTTGGAGCGAACGACCTACACCGAACTGAGATACCTACAGCGTGAGCT
ATGAGAAAGCGCCACGCTTCCCGAAGGGAGAAAGGCGGACAGGTATCCGGTAAGCGGCAGGGTCGGAACA
GGAGAGCGCACGAGGGAGCTTCCAGGGGGAAACGCCTGGTATCTTTATAGTCCTGTCGGGTTTCGCCACC
TCTGACTTGAGCGTCGATTTTTGTGATGCTCGTCAGGGGGGCGGAGCCTATGGAAAAACGCCAGCAACGC
GGCCTTTTTACGGTTCCTGGCCTTTTGCTGGCCTTTTGCTCACATGTTCTTTCCTGCGTTATCCCCTGAT
TCTGTGGATAACCGTATTACCGCCTTTGAGTGAGCTGATACCGCTCGCCGCAGCCGAACGACCGAGCGCA
GCGAGTCAGTGAGCGAGGAAGCGGAAGAGCGCCCAATACGCAAACCGCCTCTCCCCGCGCGTTGGCCGAT
TCATTAATGCAGCTGGCACGACAGGTTTCCCGACTGGAAAGCGGGCAGTGAGCGCAACGCAATTAATGTG
AGTTAGCTCACTCATTAGGCACCCCAGGCTTTACACTTTATGCTTCCGGCTCGTATGTTGTGTGGAATTG
TGAGCGGATAACAATTTCACACAGGAAACAGCTATGACCATGATTACGCCAAGCGCGCAATTAACCCTCA
CTAAAGGGAACAAAAGCTGGAGCTGCAAGCTTAATGTAGTCTTATGCAATACTCTTGTAGTCTTGCAACA
TGGTAACGATGAGTTAGCAACATGCCTTACAAGGAGAGAAAAAGCACCGTGCATGCCGATTGGTGGAAGT
AAGGTGGTACGATCGTGCCTTATTAGGAAGGCAACAGACGGGTCTGACATGGATTGGACGAACCACTGAA
TTGCCGCATTGCAGAGATATTGTATTTAAGTGCCTAGCTCGATACATAAACGGGTCTCTCTGGTTAGACC
AGATCTGAGCCTGGGAGCTCTCTGGCTAACTAGGGAACCCACTGCTTAAGCCTCAATAAAGCTTGCCTTG
AGTGCTTCAAGTAGTGTGTGCCCGTCTGTTGTGTGACTCTGGTAACTAGAGATCCCTCAGACCCTTTTAG
TCAGTGTGGAAAATCTCTAGCAGTGGCGCCCGAACAGGGACTTGAAAGCGAAAGGGAAACCAGAGGAGCT
CTCTCGACGCAGGACTCGGCTTGCTGAAGCGCGCACGGCAAGAGGCGAGGGGCGGCGACTGGTGAGTACG
CCAAAAATTTTGACTAGCGGAGGCTAGAAGGAGAGAGATGGGTGCGAGAGCGTCAGTATTAAGCGGGGGA
GAATTAGATCGCGATGGGAAAAAATTCGGTTAAGGCCAGGGGGAAAGAAAAAATATAAATTAAAACATAT
AGTATGGGCAAGCAGGGAGCTAGAACGATTCGCAGTTAATCCTGGCCTGTTAGAAACATCAGAAGGCTGT
AGACAAATACTGGGACAGCTACAACCATCCCTTCAGACAGGATCAGAAGAACTTAGATCATTATATAATA
CAGTAGCAACCCTCTATTGTGTGCATCAAAGGATAGAGATAAAAGACACCAAGGAAGCTTTAGACAAGAT
AGAGGAAGAGCAAAACAAAAGTAAGACCACCGCACAGCAAGCGGCCGCTGATCTTCAGACCTGGAGGAGG
AGATATGAGGGACAATTGGAGAAGTGAATTATATAAATATAAAGTAGTAAAAATTGAACCATTAGGAGTA
GCACCCACCAAGGCAAAGAGAAGAGTGGTGCAGAGAGAAAAAAGAGCAGTGGGAATAGGAGCTTTGTTCC
TTGGGTTCTTGGGAGCAGCAGGAAGCACTATGGGCGCAGCGTCAATGACGCTGACGGTACAGGCCAGACA
ATTATTGTCTGGTATAGTGCAGCAGCAGAACAATTTGCTGAGGGCTATTGAGGCGCAACAGCATCTGTTG
CAACTCACAGTCTGGGGCATCAAGCAGCTCCAGGCAAGAATCCTGGCTGTGGAAAGATACCTAAAGGATC
AACAGCTCCTGGGGATTTGGGGTTGCTCTGGAAAACTCATTTGCACCACTGCTGTGCCTTGGAATGCTAG
TTGGAGTAATAAATCTCTGGAACAGATTTGGAATCACACGACCTGGATGGAGTGGGACAGAGAAATTAAC
AATTACACAAGCTTAATACACTCCTTAATTGAAGAATCGCAAAACCAGCAAGAAAAGAATGAACAAGAAT
TATTGGAATTAGATAAATGGGCAAGTTTGTGGAATTGGTTTAACATAACAAATTGGCTGTGGTATATAAA
ATTATTCATAATGATAGTAGGAGGCTTGGTAGGTTTAAGAATAGTTTTTGCTGTACTTTCTATAGTGAAT
AGAGTTAGGCAGGGATATTCACCATTATCGTTTCAGACCCACCTCCCAACCCCGAGGGGACCCTTGCGCC
TTTTCCAAGGCAGCCCTGGGTTTGCGCAGGGACGCGGCTGCTCTGGGCGTGGTTCCGGGAAACGCAGCGG
CGCCGACCCTGGGTCTCGCACATTCTTCACGTCCGTTCGCAGCGTCACCCGGATCTTCGCCGCTACCCTT
GTGGGCCCCCCGGCGACGCTTCCTGCTCCGCCCCTAAGTCGGGAAGGTTCCTTGCGGTTCGCGGCGTGCC
GGACGTGACAAACGGAAGCCGCACGTCTCACTAGTACCCTCGCAGACGGACAGCGCCAGGGAGCAATGGC
AGCGCGCCGACCGCGATGGGCTGTGGCCAATAGCGGCTGCTCAGCAGGGCGCGCCGAGAGCAGCGGCCGG
GAAGGGGCGGTGCGGGAGGCGGGGTGTGGGGCGGTAGTGTGGGCCCTGTTCCTGCCCGCGCGGTGTTCCG
CATTCTGCAAGCCTCCGGAGCGCACGTCGGCAGTCGGCTCCCTCGTTGACCGAATCACCGACCTCTCTCC
CCAGGGGGTACCACCATGGCCAAGCCTTTGTCTCAAGAAGAATCCACCCTCATTGAAAGAGCAACGGCTA
CAATCAACAGCATCCCCATCTCTGAAGACTACAGCGTCGCCAGCGCAGCTCTCTCTAGCGACGGCCGCAT
CTTCACTGGTGTCAATGTATATCATTTTACTGGGGGACCTTGTGCAGAACTCGTGGTGCTGGGCACTGCT
GCTGCTGCGGCAGCTGGCAACCTGACTTGTATCGTCGCGATCGGAAATGAGAACAGGGGCATCTTGAGCC
CCTGCGGACGGTGCCGACAGGTGCTTCTCGATCTGCATCCTGGGATCAAAGCCATAGTGAAGGACAGTGA
TGGACAGCCGACGGCAGTTGGGATTCGTGAATTGCTGCCCTCTGGTTATGTGTGGGAGGGCCTGCAGCTG
CAGTAGTAAGAATTCTAGATCTTGAGACAAATGGCAGTATTCATCCACAATTTTAAAAGAAAAGGGGGGA
TTGGGGGGTACAGTGCAGGGGAAAGAATAGTAGACATAATAGCAACAGACATACAAACTAAAGAATTACA
AAAACAAATTACAAAAATTCAAAATTTTCGGGTTTATTACAGGGACAGCAGAGATCCACTTTGGCGCCGG
CTCGAGGGG
Features (pLannotate 1.2.2; 32 found; start..end, strand, type, name):
     66..369     +  enhancer       CMV enhancer: human cytomegalovirus immediate early enhancer
    370..573     +  promoter       CMV promoter: human cytomegalovirus (CMV) immediate early promoter
    596..620     +  protein_bind   attB1: mutant version of attB; recombination site for the Gateway® BP reaction BP Clonase™
    654..1505    +  CDS            Pdx1: PDX1_MOUSE - Also known as Ipf1. Experimental evidence at protein level: Swiss-Prot protein existence level 1. Activates insulin and somatostatin gene transcription. Key regulator of islet peptide hormone expression but also responsible for the development of the pancreas, most probably by determining maturation and differentiation of common pancreatic precursor cells in the developing gut. As part of a PDX1:PBX1b:MEIS2b complex in pancreatic acinar cells is involved in the transcriptional activation of the ELA1 enhancer; the complex binds to the enhancer B element and cooperates with the tran
   1572..2648    +  CDS            Mafa: MAFA_MOUSE - Experimental evidence at protein level: Swiss-Prot protein existence level 1. Transcriptional factor that activates insulin gene expression (PubMed:12368292, PubMed:15665000). Acts synergistically with NEUROD1/BETA2 and PDX1 (PubMed:15665000). Binds the insulin enhancer C1/RIPE3b element (PubMed:12917329, PubMed:14680841, PubMed:14973194, PubMed:15665000). Binds to consensus TRE-type MARE 5'-TGCTGACTCAGCA-3' DNA sequence (By similarity). From Mus musculus (Mouse).
   2661..2685    -  protein_bind   attB2: mutant version of attB; recombination site for the Gateway® BP reaction BP Clonase™
   2687..2728    +  CDS            V5 tag: epitope tag from simian virus 5
   2770..3358    +  misc_feature   WPRE: woodchuck hepatitis virus posttranscriptional regulatory element
   3409..3428    +  misc_feature   cPPT/CTS (fragment): central polypurine tract and central termination sequence of HIV-1
   3430..3663    +  LTR            3' LTR (ΔU3): self-inactivating 3' long terminal repeat (LTR) from HIV-1
   3741..3862    +  polyA_signal   SV40 poly(A) signal: SV40 polyadenylation signal
   3902..4037    +  rep_origin     SV40 ori: SV40 origin of replication
   4058..4076    -  promoter       T7 promoter: promoter for bacteriophage T7 RNA polymerase
   4084..4239    +  CDS            lacZα (fragment): LacZα fragment of β-galactosidase; lacZ fragment
   4244..4672    +  rep_origin     f1 ori (sequence partly withheld): f1 bacteriophage origin of replication; arrow indicates direction of (+) strand synthesis
   4725..4829    +  promoter       AmpR promoter: bla
   4830..5690    +  CDS            AmpR: β-lactamase; bla; confers resistance to ampicillin, carbenicillin, and related antibiotics
   5861..6449    +  rep_origin     ori: high-copy-number ColE1/pMB1/pBR322/pUC origin of replication
   6632..6724    +  CDS            lacI (fragment): lac repressor; lacI; The lac repressor binds to the lac operator to inhibit transcription in E. coli. This inhibition can be relieved by adding lactose or isopropyl-β-D-thiogalactopyranoside (IPTG).
   6737..6758    +  protein_bind   CAP binding site: CAP binding activates transcription in the presence of cAMP. E. coli catabolite activator protein
   6773..6803    +  promoter       lac promoter: promoter for the E. coli lac operon
   6811..6827    +  protein_bind   lac operator: The lac repressor binds to the lac operator to inhibit transcription in E. coli. This inhibition can be relieved by adding lactose or isopropyl-β-D-thiogalactopyranoside (IPTG). lac repressor encoded by lacI
   6872..6890    +  promoter       T3 promoter: promoter for bacteriophage T3 RNA polymerase
   6918..7144    +  promoter       RSV promoter: Rous sarcoma virus enhancer/promoter
   7145..7325    +  LTR            5' LTR (truncated): truncated 5' long terminal repeat (LTR) from HIV-1
   7372..7497    +  misc_feature   HIV-1 Ψ: packaging signal of human immunodeficiency virus type 1
   7481..7844    +  CDS            HIV-1 gag (fragment): gag protein from human immunodeficiency virus 1; gag
   7990..8223    +  misc_feature   RRE: The Rev response element (RRE) of HIV-1 allows for Rev-dependent mRNA export from the nucleus to the cytoplasm.
   8600..8626    +  CDS            Rev (fragment): human immunodeficiency virus 1 (HIV-1) Rev protein; rev; enhances nuclear export of unspliced and incompletely spliced viral mRNAs
   8627..9127    +  promoter       hPGK promoter: human phosphoglycerate kinase 1 promoter
   9139..9534    +  CDS            BSD: blasticidin S deaminase; Aspergillus terreus BSD; confers resistance to blasticidin
   9594..9711    +  misc_feature   cPPT/CTS: central polypurine tract and central termination sequence of HIV-1
