[The description below was written by a language model from this plasmid's Addgene catalogue record and pLannotate feature annotations shown in this document.]
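Description:
pLenti-CMV-PM is a third-generation-style, self-inactivating lentiviral expression vector built on the pLX304 backbone. It is designed to drive constitutive co-expression of the mouse transcription factors Pdx1 and Mafa in mammalian cells. The plasmid is about 9.8 kb and is maintained in E. coli through a high-copy ColE1/pUC origin with ampicillin resistance. An f1 origin, an SV40 origin and residual lac/T7/T3 elements are also present as backbone remnants.

The viral genome is transcribed from an RSV promoter fused to a truncated HIV-1 5' LTR. It carries the Ψ packaging signal with a partial gag sequence, the Rev response element for Rev-dependent nuclear export, a cPPT/CTS, and a ΔU3 3' LTR that inactivates the LTR promoter after integration. An SV40 polyadenylation signal follows. Two expression units sit between the LTRs. A human PGK promoter drives blasticidin S deaminase, which allows selection of transduced cells. Downstream, the CMV enhancer/promoter drives the roughly 2 kb PDX1-T2A-MAFA insert, which was introduced by Gateway recombination and is flanked by attB1 and attB2 sites. The T2A peptide is listed in the insert name but not separately annotated. It lies in the gap between the two coding sequences and lets both proteins be produced from a single transcript. A backbone V5 tag follows attB2, although the record does not state whether it is in frame with Mafa. A WPRE enhances transcript expression.

Pdx1 and Mafa both activate insulin gene transcription. The associated work used the construct in generating insulin-secreting organoids from human stomach-derived cells.
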