Addgene plasmid #197386: pLenti-CMV-PM
Purpose: To constitutively express Pdx1-Mafa and in cells (Blasticidin resistant).
Depositing lab: Qiao Zhou. Depositing organization: Cornell University. Publication: Stomach-derived human insulin-secreting organoids restore glucose homeostasis. Huang X, Gu W, Zhang J, Lan Y, Colarusso JL, Li S, Pertl C, Lu J, Kim H, Zhu J, Breault DT, Sevigny J, Zhou Q. Nat Cell Biol. 2023 Apr 27. doi: 10.1038/s41556-023-01130-y. PubMed 37106062.
Backbone
  Vector backbone: pLX304
  Backbone size w/o insert (bp): 7722
  Total vector size (bp): 9762
  Vector type: Mammalian Expression, Lentiviral
  Selectable markers: Blasticidin
Growth in bacteria
  Bacterial resistance: Ampicillin, 100 μg/mL
  Growth temperature: 30°C
  Growth strain: NEB Stable
  Copy number: High Copy
Gene/Insert
  Gene/Insert name: PDX1-T2A-MAFA
  Species: M. musculus (mouse)
  Insert size (bp): 2040
  GenBank ID: NM_008814.4 NM_194350.2
  Promoter: CMV
  Cloning method: Gateway Cloning
  Sequencing primers: 5′ CMV-F; 3′ WPRE-R
Terms and licenses: Academic/Nonprofit Terms; Industry Terms: Not Available to Industry
How to cite: pLenti-CMV-PM was a gift from Qiao Zhou (Addgene plasmid # 197386 ; http://n2t.net/addgene:197386 ; RRID:Addgene_197386)
